Addgene plasmid #141327: pLD-puro-Cc-TARDBP-WT_VA
Purpose: Lentiviral vector for expression of C-terminally VA-tagged human TARDBP-WT in mammalian cells
Depositing lab: Mohan Babu. Depositing organization: University of Regina. Publication: BraInMap Elucidates the Macromolecular Connectivity Landscape of Mammalian Brain. Pourhaghighi R, Ash PEA, Phanse S, Goebels F, Hu LZM, Chen S, Zhang Y, Wierbowski SD, Boudeau S, Moutaoufik MT, Malty RH, Malolepsza E, Tsafou K, Nathan A, Cromar G, Guo H, Abdullatif AA, Apicco DJ, Becker LA, Gitler AD, Pulst SM, Youssef A, Hekman R, Havugimana PC, White CA, Blum BC, Ratti A, Bryant CD, Parkinson J, Lage K, Babu M, Yu H, Bader GD, Wolozin B, Emili A. Cell Syst. 2020 Apr 22;10(4):333-350.e14. doi: 10.1016/j.cels.2020.03.003. PubMed 32325033.
Backbone
  Vector backbone: pLD-puro-Cc-VA (MAPLE vector)
  Backbone manufacturer: Addgene# 24588
  Backbone size w/o insert (bp): 9389
  Total vector size (bp): 8983
  Vector type: Mammalian Expression, Lentiviral
  Selectable markers: Puromycin
Growth in bacteria
  Bacterial resistance: Ampicillin, 100 μg/mL
  Growth temperature: 30°C
  Growth strain: NEB Stable
  Growth instructions: Grow for no longer than 16 hr
  Copy number: Low Copy
Gene/Insert
  Gene/Insert name: TARDBP-WT
  Species: H. sapiens (human)
  Insert size (bp): 1608
  GenBank ID: 23435
  Entrez Gene: TARDBP (a.k.a. ALS10, TDP-43)
  Tag / fusion protein: VA tag (Beacon-2XStrep-6XHis-2XTEV-3XFLAG) (C terminal on backbone)
  Cloning method: Gateway Cloning
  Sequencing primers: 5′ CMV Forward; 3′ 5'-TCTTTCCCCTGCACTGTACC-3'
Terms and licenses: Academic/Nonprofit Terms; Industry Terms: Not Available to Industry
How to cite: pLD-puro-Cc-TARDBP-WT_VA was a gift from Mohan Babu (Addgene plasmid # 141327 ; http://n2t.net/addgene:141327 ; RRID:Addgene_141327)
