[The description below was written by a language model from this plasmid's Addgene catalogue record and pLannotate feature annotations shown in this document.]
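Description:
pLD-puro-Cc-TARDBP-WT_VA is a third-generation-style, self-inactivating HIV-1 lentiviral expression vector built on the pLD-puro-Cc-VA (MAPLE) Gateway backbone. It carries wild-type human TARDBP (TDP-43), an RNA-binding protein, for expression in mammalian cells. In bacteria it is maintained through a ColE1/pUC-type origin and ampicillin resistance (AmpR). An f1 origin and remnants of a lac/lacZα cloning region, with T3 and T7 promoters, are also present. The catalogue lists the plasmid as low copy, although the annotated origin is of the high-copy type.

The viral genome is transcribed from a chimeric RSV promoter fused to a truncated 5' LTR. This is followed by the Ψ packaging signal with a partial gag sequence and the RRE for Rev-dependent nuclear export, and it ends in a ΔU3 3' LTR that disables LTR promoter activity after integration. An SV40 polyadenylation signal and an SV40 origin lie downstream.

Within the provirus, a CMV enhancer/promoter drives the TARDBP open reading frame, which is flanked by the attB1 and attB2 sites left by Gateway recombination. The ORF is recorded as fused at its C terminus to the backbone-encoded VA tag, described as a Beacon–2×Strep–6×His–2×TEV–3×FLAG module. The feature table detects the Strep-tag II, His and 3×FLAG elements. A cPPT/CTS element follows, and then an hPGK promoter drives puromycin N-acetyltransferase for selection of transduced cells. A short U6 promoter fragment upstream of CMV appears to be a backbone remnant.

The multi-epitope, TEV-cleavable tag suits tandem affinity purification and detection of TDP-43 and its interaction partners in stably transduced cells. The recorded insert size is larger than the annotated coding sequence, and the record does not explain this difference.
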