Features (pLannotate 1.2.2; 33 found; start..end, strand, type, name):
      1..184     +  promoter       U6 promoter (fragment): RNA polymerase III promoter for human U6 snRNA
    175..309     +  enhancer       CMV enhancer (fragment): human cytomegalovirus immediate early enhancer; contains an 18-bp deletion relative to the standard CMV enhancer
    310..513     +  promoter       CMV promoter: human cytomegalovirus (CMV) immediate early promoter
    565..589     +  protein_bind   attB1: mutant version of attB; recombination site for the Gateway® BP reaction BP Clonase™
    595..1836    +  CDS            TARDBP: TADBP_HUMAN - Also known as TDP43. Experimental evidence at protein level: Swiss-Prot protein existence level 1. RNA-binding protein that is involved in various steps of RNA biogenesis and processing (PubMed:23519609). Preferentially binds, via its two RNA recognition motifs RRM1 and RRM2, to GU-repeats on RNA molecules predominantly localized within long introns and in the 3'UTR of mRNAs (PubMed:23519609, PubMed:24240615, PubMed:24464995). In turn, regulates the splicing of many non-coding and protein-coding RNAs including proteins involved in neuronal survival, as well as mRNAs that encode p
   1841..1865    -  protein_bind   attB2: mutant version of attB; recombination site for the Gateway® BP reaction BP Clonase™
   2005..2024    +  CDS            Strep-Tag II (fragment): peptide that binds Strep-Tactin®, an engineered form of streptavidin
   2041..2059    +  CDS            7xHis (fragment): 6xHis affinity tag
   2134..2199    +  CDS            3xFLAG: three tandem FLAG® epitope tags, followed by an enterokinase cleavage site
   2247..2364    +  misc_feature   cPPT/CTS: central polypurine tract and central termination sequence of HIV-1
   2413..2923    +  promoter       hPGK promoter: human phosphoglycerate kinase 1 promoter
   2945..3544    +  CDS            PuroR: puromycin N-acetyltransferase; pac from Streptomyces alboniger; confers resistance to puromycin
   3587..3670    +  CDS            nef (fragment): NEF_HV1Z2 - Experimental evidence at protein level: Swiss-Prot protein existence level 1. Extracellular Nef protein targets CD4(+) T-lymphocytes for apoptosis by interacting with CXCR4 surface receptors. From Human immunodeficiency virus type 1 group M subtype D (isolate Z2/CDC-Z34) (HIV-1).
   3672..3905    +  LTR            3' LTR (ΔU3): self-inactivating 3' long terminal repeat (LTR) from HIV-1
   3977..4098    +  polyA_signal   SV40 poly(A) signal: SV40 polyadenylation signal
   4138..4273    +  rep_origin     SV40 ori: SV40 origin of replication
   4294..4312    -  promoter       T7 promoter: promoter for bacteriophage T7 RNA polymerase
   4320..4475    +  CDS            lacZα (fragment): LacZα fragment of β-galactosidase; lacZ fragment
   4480..4908    +  rep_origin     f1 ori (sequence partly withheld): f1 bacteriophage origin of replication; arrow indicates direction of (+) strand synthesis
   4961..5065    +  promoter       AmpR promoter: bla
   5066..5926    +  CDS            AmpR: β-lactamase; bla; confers resistance to ampicillin, carbenicillin, and related antibiotics
   6097..6685    +  rep_origin     ori: high-copy-number ColE1/pMB1/pBR322/pUC origin of replication
   6868..6960    +  CDS            lacI (fragment): lac repressor; lacI; The lac repressor binds to the lac operator to inhibit transcription in E. coli. This inhibition can be relieved by adding lactose or isopropyl-β-D-thiogalactopyranoside (IPTG).
   6973..6994    +  protein_bind   CAP binding site: CAP binding activates transcription in the presence of cAMP. E. coli catabolite activator protein
   7009..7039    +  promoter       lac promoter: promoter for the E. coli lac operon
   7047..7063    +  protein_bind   lac operator: The lac repressor binds to the lac operator to inhibit transcription in E. coli. This inhibition can be relieved by adding lactose or isopropyl-β-D-thiogalactopyranoside (IPTG). lac repressor encoded by lacI
   7108..7126    +  promoter       T3 promoter: promoter for bacteriophage T3 RNA polymerase
   7154..7380    +  promoter       RSV promoter: Rous sarcoma virus enhancer/promoter
   7381..7561    +  LTR            5' LTR (truncated): truncated 5' long terminal repeat (LTR) from HIV-1
   7608..7733    +  misc_feature   HIV-1 Ψ: packaging signal of human immunodeficiency virus type 1
   7717..8080    +  CDS            HIV-1 gag (fragment): gag protein from human immunodeficiency virus 1; gag
   8226..8459    +  misc_feature   RRE: The Rev response element (RRE) of HIV-1 allows for Rev-dependent mRNA export from the nucleus to the cytoplasm.
   8836..8936    +  CDS            Rev (fragment): human immunodeficiency virus 1 (HIV-1) Rev protein; rev; enhances nuclear export of unspliced and incompletely spliced viral mRNAs
>Addgene plasmid #141327 | pLD-puro-Cc-TARDBP-WT_VA | addgene full sequence | sequence record 299721 | Addgene NGS Result
GAGGGCCTATTTCCCATGATTCCTTCATATTTGCATATACGATACAAGGCTGTTAGAGAGATAATTGGAA
TTAATTTGACTGTAAACACAAAGATATTAGTACAAAATACGTGACGTAGAAAGTAATAATTTCTTGGGTA
GTTTGCAGTTTTAAAATTATGTTTTAAAATGGACTATCATATGCCAAGTACGCCCCCTATTGACGTCAAT
GACGGTAAATGGCCCGCCTGGCATTATGCCCAGTACATGACCTTATGGGACTTTCCTACTTGGCAGTACA
TCTACGTATTAGTCATCGCTATTACCATGGTGATGCGGTTTTGGCAGTACATCAATGGGCGTGGATAGCG
GTTTGACTCACGGGGATTTCCAAGTCTCCACCCCATTGACGTCAATGGGAGTTTGTTTTGGCACCAAAAT
CAACGGGACTTTCCAAAATGTCGTAACAACTCCGCCCCATTGACGCAAATGGGCGGTAGGCGTGTACGGT
GGGAGGTCTATATAAGCAGAGCTCGTTTAGTGAACCGTCAGATCGCCTGGAGACGCCATCCACGCTGTAC
GCGTACAAGTTTGTACAAAAAAGCAGGCTCCACCATGTCTGAATATATTCGGGTAACCGAAGATGAGAAC
GATGAGCCCATTGAAATACCATCGGAAGACGATGGGACGGTGCTGCTCTCCACGGTTACAGCCCAGTTTC
CAGGGGCGTGTGGGCTTCGCTACAGGAATCCAGTGTCTCAGTGTATGAGAGGTGTCCGGCTGGTAGAAGG
AATTCTGCATGCCCCAGATGCTGGCTGGGGAAATCTGGTGTATGTTGTCAACTATCCAAAAGATAACAAA
AGAAAAATGGATGAGACAGATGCTTCATCAGCAGTGAAAGTGAAAAGAGCAGTCCAGAAAACATCCGATT
TAATAGTGTTGGGTCTCCCATGGAAAACAACCGAACAGGACCTGAAAGAGTATTTTAGTACCTTTGGAGA
AGTTCTTATGGTGCAGGTCAAGAAAGATCTTAAGACTGGTCATTCAAAGGGGTTTGGCTTTGTTCGTTTT
ACGGAATATGAAACACAAGTGAAAGTAATGTCACAGCGACATATGATAGATGGACGATGGTGTGACTGCA
AACTTCCTAATTCTAAGCAAAGCCAAGATGAGCCTTTGAGAAGCAGAAAAGTGTTTGTGGGGCGCTGTAC
AGAGGACATGACTGAGGATGAGCTGCGGGAGTTCTTCTCTCAGTACGGGGATGTGATGGATGTCTTCATC
CCCAAGCCATTCAGGGCCTTTGCCTTTGTTACATTTGCAGATGATCAGATTGCGCAGTCTCTTTGTGGAG
AGGACTTGATCATTAAAGGAATCAGCGTTCATATATCCAATGCCGAACCTAAGCACAATAGCAATAGACA
GTTAGAAAGAAGTGGAAGATTTGGTGGTAATCCAGGTGGCTTTGGGAATCAGGGTGGATTTGGTAATAGC
AGAGGGGGTGGAGCTGGTTTGGGAAACAATCAAGGTAGTAATATGGGTGGTGGGATGAACTTTGGTGCGT
TCAGCATTAATCCAGCCATGATGGCTGCCGCCCAGGCAGCACTACAGAGCAGTTGGGGTATGATGGGCAT
GTTAGCCAGCCAGCAGAACCAGTCAGGCCCATCGGGTAATAACCAAAACCAAGGCAACATGCAGAGGGAG
CCAAACCAGGCCTTCGGTTCTGGAAATAACTCTTATAGTGGCTCTAATTCTGGTGCAGCAATTGGTTGGG
GATCAGCATCCAATGCAGGGTCGGGCAGTGGTTTTAATGGAGGCTTTGGCTCAAGCATGGATTCTAAGTC
TTCTGGCTGGGGAATGTTGGACCCAGCTTTCTTGTACAAAGTGGTTGATTCTAGAGCGATCGCCAGAGAG
CTGTTCAACCTGCTGGGCGAGAACCAGCCCCCCGTGGTGATCAAGGCGATCGCCTGGAGCCACCCTCAGT
TCGAGAAGGGAGGAGGAAGCGGCGGAGGCAGCGGAGGAGGAAGCTGGAGCCACCCGCAGTTCGAGAAAGG
CGGAAGCGGCCATCACCATCACCATCACCCTGCAGGAGAAAATCTGTACTTCCAGGGGAGAGGAGGCAGC
GAGAACCTGTACTTTCAGGGGCCTGCAGGAAGAGACTACAAAGACCATGACGGTGATTATAAAGATCATG
ACATCGATTACAAGGATGACGATGACAAGTAGTTCGAATTCTCGACCTCGAGACAAATGGCAGTATTCAT
CCACAATTTTAAAAGAAAAGGGGGGATTGGGGGGTACAGTGCAGGGGAAAGAATAGTAGACATAATAGCA
ACAGACATACAAACTAAAGAATTACAAAAACAAATTACAAAAATTCAAAATTTTCGGGTTTATTACAGGG
ACAGCAGAGATCCACTTTGGCCGCGGCTCGAGGGGGTTGGGGTTGCGCCTTTTCCAAGGCAGCCCTGGGT
TTGCGCAGGGACGCGGCTGCTCTGGGCGTGGTTCCGGGAAACGCAGCGGCGCCGACCCTGGGTCTCGCAC
ATTCTTCACGTCCGTTCGCAGCGTCACCCGGATCTTCGCCGCTACCCTTGTGGGCCCCCCGGCGACGCTT
CCTGCTCCGCCCCTAAGTCGGGAAGGTTCCTTGCGGTTCGCGGCGTGCCGGACGTGACAAACGGAAGCCG
CACGTCTCACTAGTACCCTCGCAGACGGACAGCGCCAGGGAGCAATGGCAGCGCGCCGACCGCGATGGGC
TGTGGCCAATAGCGGCTGCTCAGCAGGGCGCGCCGAGAGCAGCGGCCGGGAAGGGGCGGTGCGGGAGGCG
GGGTGTGGGGCGGTAGTGTGGGCCCTGTTCCTGCCCGCGCGGTGTTCCGCATTCTGCAAGCCTCCGGAGC
GCACGTCGGCAGTCGGCTCCCTCGTTGACCGAATCACCGACCTCTCTCCCCAGGGGGATCCACCGGAGCT
TACCATGACCGAGTACAAGCCCACGGTGCGCCTCGCCACCCGCGACGACGTCCCCAGGGCCGTACGCACC
CTCGCCGCCGCGTTCGCCGACTACCCCGCCACGCGCCACACCGTCGATCCGGACCGCCACATCGAGCGGG
TCACCGAGCTGCAAGAACTCTTCCTCACGCGCGTCGGGCTCGACATCGGCAAGGTGTGGGTCGCGGACGA
CGGCGCCGCGGTGGCGGTCTGGACCACGCCGGAGAGCGTCGAAGCGGGGGCGGTGTTCGCCGAGATCGGC
CCGCGCATGGCCGAGTTGAGCGGTTCCCGGCTGGCCGCGCAGCAACAGATGGAAGGCCTCCTGGCGCCGC
ACCGGCCCAAGGAGCCCGCGTGGTTCCTGGCCACCGTCGGCGTCTCGCCCGACCACCAGGGCAAGGGTCT
GGGCAGCGCCGTCGTGCTCCCCGGAGTGGAGGCGGCCGAGCGCGCCGGGGTGCCCGCCTTCCTGGAGACC
TCCGCGCCCCGCAACCTCCCCTTCTACGAGCGGCTCGGCTTCACCGTCACCGCCGACGTCGAGGTGCCCG
AAGGACCGCGCACCTGGTGCATGACCCGCAAGCCCGGTGCCTGACGCCCGCCCCACGACCCGCAGCGCCC
GACCGAAAGGAGCGCACGACCCCATGCATCGGTACCTTTAAGACCAATGACTTACAAGGCAGCTGTAGAT
CTTAGCCACTTTTTAAAAGAAAAGGGGGGACTGGAAGGGCTAATTCACTCCCAACGAAGACAAGATCTGC
TTTTTGCTTGTACTGGGTCTCTCTGGTTAGACCAGATCTGAGCCTGGGAGCTCTCTGGCTAACTAGGGAA
CCCACTGCTTAAGCCTCAATAAAGCTTGCCTTGAGTGCTTCAAGTAGTGTGTGCCCGTCTGTTGTGTGAC
TCTGGTAACTAGAGATCCCTCAGACCCTTTTAGTCAGTGTGGAAAATCTCTAGCAGTAGTAGTTCATGTC
ATCTTATTATTCAGTATTTATAACTTGCAAAGAAATGAATATCAGAGAGTGAGAGGAACTTGTTTATTGC
AGCTTATAATGGTTACAAATAAAGCAATAGCATCACAAATTTCACAAATAAAGCATTTTTTTCACTGCAT
TCTAGTTGTGGTTTGTCCAAACTCATCAATGTATCTTATCATGTCTGGCTCTAGCTATCCCGCCCCTAAC
TCCGCCCATCCCGCCCCTAACTCCGCCCAGTTCCGCCCATTCTCCGCCCCATGGCTGACTAATTTTTTTT
ATTTATGCAGAGGCCGAGGCCGCCTCGGCCTCTGAGCTATTCCAGAAGTAGTGAGGAGGCTTTTTTGGAG
GCCTAGGGACGTACCCAATTCGCCCTATAGTGAGTCGTATTACGCGCGCTCACTGGCCGTCGTTTTACAA
CGTCGTGACTGGGAAAACCCTGGCGTTACCCAACTTAATCGCCTTGCAGCACATCCCCCTTTCGCCAGCT
GGCGTAATAGCGAAGAGGCCCGCACCGATCGCCCTTCCCAACAGTTGCGCAGCCTGAATGGCGAATGGG
[124 nt withheld, positions 4480-4603]
C
[91 nt withheld, positions 4605-4695]
A
[49 nt withheld, positions 4697-4745]
CCTTTGACGTTGGAGTCCACGTTCTTT
[37 nt withheld, positions 4773-4809]
ACCCTATCTCGGTCTATTCTTTTGATTTATAAGGGATTTTGCCGATTTCGGCCTATTGGTTAAAAAATGA
GCTGATTTAACAAAAATTTAACGCGAATTTTAACAAAATATTAACGCTTACAATTTAGGTGGCACTTTTC
GGGGAAATGTGCGCGGAACCCCTATTTGTTTATTTTTCTAAATACATTCAAATATGTATCCGCTCATGAG
ACAATAACCCTGATAAATGCTTCAATAATATTGAAAAAGGAAGAGTATGAGTATTCAACATTTCCGTGTC
GCCCTTATTCCCTTTTTTGCGGCATTTTGCCTTCCTGTTTTTGCTCACCCAGAAACGCTGGTGAAAGTAA
AAGATGCTGAAGATCAGTTGGGTGCACGAGTGGGTTACATCGAACTGGATCTCAACAGCGGTAAGATCCT
TGAGAGTTTTCGCCCCGAAGAACGTTTTCCAATGATGAGCACTTTTAAAGTTCTGCTATGTGGCGCGGTA
TTATCCCGTATTGACGCCGGGCAAGAGCAACTCGGTCGCCGCATACACTATTCTCAGAATGACTTGGTTG
AGTACTCACCAGTCACAGAAAAGCATCTTACGGATGGCATGACAGTAAGAGAATTATGCAGTGCTGCCAT
AACCATGAGTGATAACACTGCGGCCAACTTACTTCTGACAACGATCGGAGGACCGAAGGAGCTAACCGCT
TTTTTGCACAACATGGGGGATCATGTAACTCGCCTTGATCGTTGGGAACCGGAGCTGAATGAAGCCATAC
CAAACGACGAGCGTGACACCACGATGCCTGTAGCAATGGCAACAACGTTGCGCAAACTATTAACTGGCGA
ACTACTTACTCTAGCTTCCCGGCAACAATTAATAGACTGGATGGAGGCGGATAAAGTTGCAGGACCACTT
CTGCGCTCGGCCCTTCCGGCTGGCTGGTTTATTGCTGATAAATCTGGAGCCGGTGAGCGTGGGTCTCGCG
GTATCATTGCAGCACTGGGGCCAGATGGTAAGCCCTCCCGTATCGTAGTTATCTACACGACGGGGAGTCA
GGCAACTATGGATGAACGAAATAGACAGATCGCTGAGATAGGTGCCTCACTGATTAAGCATTGGTAACTG
TCAGACCAAGTTTACTCATATATACTTTAGATTGATTTAAAACTTCATTTTTAATTTAAAAGGATCTAGG
TGAAGATCCTTTTTGATAATCTCATGACCAAAATCCCTTAACGTGAGTTTTCGTTCCACTGAGCGTCAGA
CCCCGTAGAAAAGATCAAAGGATCTTCTTGAGATCCTTTTTTTCTGCGCGTAATCTGCTGCTTGCAAACA
AAAAAACCACCGCTACCAGCGGTGGTTTGTTTGCCGGATCAAGAGCTACCAACTCTTTTTCCGAAGGTAA
CTGGCTTCAGCAGAGCGCAGATACCAAATACTGTTCTTCTAGTGTAGCCGTAGTTAGGCCACCACTTCAA
GAACTCTGTAGCACCGCCTACATACCTCGCTCTGCTAATCCTGTTACCAGTGGCTGCTGCCAGTGGCGAT
AAGTCGTGTCTTACCGGGTTGGACTCAAGACGATAGTTACCGGATAAGGCGCAGCGGTCGGGCTGAACGG
GGGGTTCGTGCACACAGCCCAGCTTGGAGCGAACGACCTACACCGAACTGAGATACCTACAGCGTGAGCT
ATGAGAAAGCGCCACGCTTCCCGAAGGGAGAAAGGCGGACAGGTATCCGGTAAGCGGCAGGGTCGGAACA
GGAGAGCGCACGAGGGAGCTTCCAGGGGGAAACGCCTGGTATCTTTATAGTCCTGTCGGGTTTCGCCACC
TCTGACTTGAGCGTCGATTTTTGTGATGCTCGTCAGGGGGGCGGAGCCTATGGAAAAACGCCAGCAACGC
GGCCTTTTTACGGTTCCTGGCCTTTTGCTGGCCTTTTGCTCACATGTTCTTTCCTGCGTTATCCCCTGAT
TCTGTGGATAACCGTATTACCGCCTTTGAGTGAGCTGATACCGCTCGCCGCAGCCGAACGACCGAGCGCA
GCGAGTCAGTGAGCGAGGAAGCGGAAGAGCGCCCAATACGCAAACCGCCTCTCCCCGCGCGTTGGCCGAT
TCATTAATGCAGCTGGCACGACAGGTTTCCCGACTGGAAAGCGGGCAGTGAGCGCAACGCAATTAATGTG
AGTTAGCTCACTCATTAGGCACCCCAGGCTTTACACTTTATGCTTCCGGCTCGTATGTTGTGTGGAATTG
TGAGCGGATAACAATTTCACACAGGAAACAGCTATGACCATGATTACGCCAAGCGCGCAATTAACCCTCA
CTAAAGGGAACAAAAGCTGGAGCTGCAAGCTTAATGTAGTCTTATGCAATACTCTTGTAGTCTTGCAACA
TGGTAACGATGAGTTAGCAACATGCCTTACAAGGAGAGAAAAAGCACCGTGCATGCCGATTGGTGGAAGT
AAGGTGGTACGATCGTGCCTTATTAGGAAGGCAACAGACGGGTCTGACATGGATTGGACGAACCACTGAA
TTGCCGCATTGCAGAGATATTGTATTTAAGTGCCTAGCTCGATACATAAACGGGTCTCTCTGGTTAGACC
AGATCTGAGCCTGGGAGCTCTCTGGCTAACTAGGGAACCCACTGCTTAAGCCTCAATAAAGCTTGCCTTG
AGTGCTTCAAGTAGTGTGTGCCCGTCTGTTGTGTGACTCTGGTAACTAGAGATCCCTCAGACCCTTTTAG
TCAGTGTGGAAAATCTCTAGCAGTGGCGCCCGAACAGGGACTTGAAAGCGAAAGGGAAACCAGAGGAGCT
CTCTCGACGCAGGACTCGGCTTGCTGAAGCGCGCACGGCAAGAGGCGAGGGGCGGCGACTGGTGAGTACG
CCAAAAATTTTGACTAGCGGAGGCTAGAAGGAGAGAGATGGGTGCGAGAGCGTCAGTATTAAGCGGGGGA
GAATTAGATCGCGATGGGAAAAAATTCGGTTAAGGCCAGGGGGAAAGAAAAAATATAAATTAAAACATAT
AGTATGGGCAAGCAGGGAGCTAGAACGATTCGCAGTTAATCCTGGCCTGTTAGAAACATCAGAAGGCTGT
AGACAAATACTGGGACAGCTACAACCATCCCTTCAGACAGGATCAGAAGAACTTAGATCATTATATAATA
CAGTAGCAACCCTCTATTGTGTGCATCAAAGGATAGAGATAAAAGACACCAAGGAAGCTTTAGACAAGAT
AGAGGAAGAGCAAAACAAAAGTAAGACCACCGCACAGCAAGCGGCCGCTGATCTTCAGACCTGGAGGAGG
AGATATGAGGGACAATTGGAGAAGTGAATTATATAAATATAAAGTAGTAAAAATTGAACCATTAGGAGTA
GCACCCACCAAGGCAAAGAGAAGAGTGGTGCAGAGAGAAAAAAGAGCAGTGGGAATAGGAGCTTTGTTCC
TTGGGTTCTTGGGAGCAGCAGGAAGCACTATGGGCGCAGCGTCAATGACGCTGACGGTACAGGCCAGACA
ATTATTGTCTGGTATAGTGCAGCAGCAGAACAATTTGCTGAGGGCTATTGAGGCGCAACAGCATCTGTTG
CAACTCACAGTCTGGGGCATCAAGCAGCTCCAGGCAAGAATCCTGGCTGTGGAAAGATACCTAAAGGATC
AACAGCTCCTGGGGATTTGGGGTTGCTCTGGAAAACTCATTTGCACCACTGCTGTGCCTTGGAATGCTAG
TTGGAGTAATAAATCTCTGGAACAGATTTGGAATCACACGACCTGGATGGAGTGGGACAGAGAAATTAAC
AATTACACAAGCTTAATACACTCCTTAATTGAAGAATCGCAAAACCAGCAAGAAAAGAATGAACAAGAAT
TATTGGAATTAGATAAATGGGCAAGTTTGTGGAATTGGTTTAACATAACAAATTGGCTGTGGTATATAAA
ATTATTCATAATGATAGTAGGAGGCTTGGTAGGTTTAAGAATAGTTTTTGCTGTACTTTCTATAGTGAAT
AGAGTTAGGCAGGGATATTCACCATTATCGTTTCAGACCCACCTCCCAACCCCGAGGGGACCCGACAGGC
CCGAAGGAATAGAAGAAGAAGGTGGAGAGAGAGACAGAGACAGATCCATTCGATTAGTGAACGGATCTCG
ACGGTATCGATCACGAGACTAGCCTCGAGCGGCCGCCCCCTTCACC
